>Addgene plasmid #71604 | pJK562 | depositor full sequence | sequence record 131680 | pJK562 sequence 4176 bps
TGGCGAATGGG
[124 nt withheld, positions 12-135]
C
[91 nt withheld, positions 137-227]
A
[49 nt withheld, positions 229-277]
CCTTTGACGTTGGAGTCCACGTTCTTT
[37 nt withheld, positions 305-341]
ACCCTATCTCGGTCTATTCTTTTGATTTATAAGGGATTTTGCCGATTTCGGCCTATTGGTTAAAAAATGA
GCTGATTTAACAAAAATTTAACGCGAATTTTAACAAAATATTAACGTTTACAATTTCAGGTGGCACTTTT
CGGGGAAATGTGCGCGGAACCCCTATTTGTTTATTTTTCTAAATACATTCAAATATGTATCCGCTCATGA
GACAATAACCCTGATAAATGCTTCAATAATATTGAAAAAGGAAGAGTATGAGTATTCAACATTTCCGTGT
CGCCCTTATTCCCTTTTTTGCGGCATTTTGCCTTCCTGTTTTTGCTCACCCAGAAACGCTGGTGAAAGTA
AAAGATGCTGAAGATCAGTTGGGTGCACGAGTGGGTTACATCGAACTGGATCTCAACAGCGGTAAGATCC
TTGAGAGTTTTCGCCCCGAAGAACGTTTTCCAATGATGAGCACTTTTAAAGTTCTGCTATGTGGCGCGGT
ATTATCCCGTATTGACGCCGGGCAAGAGCAACTCGGTCGCCGCATACACTATTCTCAGAATGACTTGGTT
GAGTACTCACCAGTCACAGAAAAGCATCTTACGGATGGCATGACAGTAAGAGAATTATGCAGTGCTGCCA
TAACCATGAGTGATAACACTGCGGCCAACTTACTTCTGACAACGATCGGAGGACCGAAGGAGCTAACCGC
TTTTTTGCACAACATGGGGGATCATGTAACTCGCCTTGATCGTTGGGAACCGGAGCTGAATGAAGCCATA
CCAAACGACGAGCGTGACACCACGATGCCTGCAGCAATGGCAACAACGTTGCGCAAACTATTAACTGGCG
AACTACTTACTCTAGCTTCCCGGCAACAATTAATAGACTGGATGGAGGCGGATAAAGTTGCAGGACCACT
TCTGCGCTCGGCCCTTCCGGCTGGCTGGTTTATTGCTGATAAATCTGGAGCCGGTGAGCGTGGGTCTCGC
GGTATCATTGCAGCACTGGGGCCAGATGGTAAGCCCTCCCGTATCGTAGTTATCTACACGACGGGGAGTC
AGGCAACTATGGATGAACGAAATAGACAGATCGCTGAGATAGGTGCCTCACTGATTAAGCATTGGTAACT
GTCAGACCAAGTTTACTCATATATACTTTAGATTGATTTAAAACTTCATTTTTAATTTAAAAGGATCTAG
GTGAAGATCCTTTTTGATAATCTCATGACCAAAATCCCTTAACGTGAGTTTTCGTTCCACTGAGCGTCAG
ACCCCGTAGAAAAGATCAAAGGATCTTCTTGAGATCCTTTTTTTCTGCGCGTAATCTGCTGCTTGCAAAC
AAAAAAACCACCGCTACCAGCGGTGGTTTGTTTGCCGGATCAAGAGCTACCAACTCTTTTTCCGAAGGTA
ACTGGCTTCAGCAGAGCGCAGATACCAAATACTGTCCTTCTAGTGTAGCCGTAGTTAGGCCACCACTTCA
AGAACTCTGTAGCACCGCCTACATACCTCGCTCTGCTAATCCTGTTACCAGTGGCTGCTGCCAGTGGCGA
TAAGTCGTGTCTTACCGGGTTGGACTCAAGACGATAGTTACCGGATAAGGCGCAGCGGTCGGGCTGAACG
GGGGGTTCGTGCACACAGCCCAGCTTGGAGCGAACGACCTACACCGAACTGAGATACCTACAGCGTGAGC
TATGAGAAAGCGCCACGCTTCCCGAAGGGAGAAAGGCGGACAGGTATCCGGTAAGCGGCAGGGTCGGAAC
AGGAGAGCGCACGAGGGAGCTTCCAGGGGGAAACGCCTGGTATCTTTATAGTCCTGTCGGGTTTCGCCAC
CTCTGACTTGAGCGTCGATTTTTGTGATGCTCGTCAGGGGGGCGGAGCCTATGGAAAAACGCCAGCAACG
CGGCCTTTTTACGGTTCCTGGCCTTTTGCTGGCCTTTTGCTCACATGTTCTTTCCTGCGTTATCCCCTGA
TTCTGTGGATAACCGTATTACCGCCTTTGAGTGAGCTGATACCGCTCGCCGCAGCCGAACGACCGAGCGC
AGCGAGTCAGTGAGCGAGGAAGCGGAAGAGCGCCTGATGCGGTATTTTCTCCTTACGCATCTGTGCGGTA
TTTCACACCGCATATATGGTGCACTCTCAGTACAATCTGCTCTGATGCCGCATAGTTAAGCCAGTATACA
CTCCGCTATCGCTACGTGACTGGGTCATGGCTGCGCCCCGACACCCGCCAACACCCGCTGACGCGCCCTG
ACGGGCTTGTCTGCTCCCGGCATCCGCTTACAGACAAGCTGTGACCGTCTCCGGGAGCTGCATGTGTCAG
AGGTTTTCACCGTCATCACCGAAACGCGCGAGGCAGCTGCGGTAAAGCTCATCAGCGTGGTCGTGAAGCG
ATTCACAGATGTCTGCCTGTTCATCCGCGTCCAGCTCGTTGAGTTTCTCCAGAAGCGTTAATGTCTGGCT
TCTGATAAAGCGGGCCATGTTAAGGGCGGTTTTTTCCTGTTTGGTCACTGATGCCTCCGTGTAAGGGGGA
TTTCTGTTCATGGGGGTAATGATACCGATGAAACGAGAGAGGATGCTCACGATACGGGTTACTGATGATG
AACATGCCCGGTTACTGGAACGTTGTGAGGGTAAACAACTGGCGGTATGGATGCGGCGGGACCAGAGAAA
AATCACTCAGGGTCAATGCCAGCGCTTCGTTAATACAGATGTAGGTGTTCCACAGGGTAGCCAGCAGCAT
CCTGCGATGCAGATCCGGAACATAATGGTGCAGGGCGCTGACTTCCGCGTTTCCAGACTTTACGAAACAC
GGAAACCGAAGACCATTCATGTTGTTGCTCAGGTCGCAGACGTTTTGCAGCAGCAGTCGCTTCACGTTCG
CTCGCGTATCGGTGATTCATTCTGCTAACCAGTAAGGCAACCCCGCCAGCCTAGCCGGGTCCTCAACGAC
AGGAGCACGATCATGCGCACCCGTGGCCAGGACCCAACGCTGCCCGAGATCTCGATCCCGCGAAATTAAT
ACGACTCACTATAGGGAGACCACAACGGTTTCCCTCTAGAAATAATTTTGTTTAACTTTAAGAAGGAGAT
ATACATATGATGAGCGAAACCGCCCCCCTGCCCTCTGCTTCCAGTGCTTTAGAAGATAAAGCAGCCTCTG
CCCCCGTTGTGGGCATTATCATGGGCAGCCAGTCAGACTTCGAAACCATGCGCCATGCAGACGCATTGCT
GACAGAGCTGGAAATTCCGCATGAAACCCTCATTGTTTCAGCACATCGTACGCCAGACCGGTTGGCGGAT
TATGCGCGTACGGCAGCCGAACGCGGCCTGAATGTGATTATTGCTGGGGCCGGTGGAGCTGCACATCTGC
CGGGTATGTGTGCGGCATGGACACGCCTGCCCGTGCTGGGTGTTCCAGTAGAATCTCGCGCTCTTAAAGG
CATGGACAGCCTGCTTTCCATTGTGCAGATGCCCGGCGGCGTGCCTGTGGGCACTTTGGCTATTGGGGCA
TCCGGCGCCAAAAATGCCGCCTTGCTGGCCGCCTCCATTCTTGCACTGTTAAACCCGGCCCTTGCCGCAC
GCCTTGAAACATTTCGCGCATTGCAGACGGCCTCTGTCCCCAACTCTCCCATTACCGAAGATAAATGAGA
ATTCGAGCTCCGTCGACAAGCTTGCGGCCGCACTCGAGCACCACCACCACCACCACTGAGATCCGGCTGC
TAACAAAGCCCGAAAGGAAGCTGAGTTGGCTGCTGCCACCGCTGAGCAATAACTAGCATAACCCCTTGGG
GCCTCTAAACGGGTCTTGAGGGGTTTTTTGCTGAAAGGAGGAACTATATCCGGAT
Features (pLannotate 1.2.2; 13 found; start..end, strand, type, name):
     12..467     +  rep_origin     f1 ori (sequence partly withheld): f1 bacteriophage origin of replication; arrow indicates direction of (+) strand synthesis
    494..598     +  promoter       AmpR promoter: bla
    599..1459    +  CDS            AmpR: β-lactamase; bla; confers resistance to ampicillin, carbenicillin, and related antibiotics
   1630..2218    +  rep_origin     ori: high-copy-number ColE1/pMB1/pBR322/pUC origin of replication
   2404..2546    -  misc_feature   bom: basis of mobility region from pBR322
   2648..2839    -  CDS            rop: Rop protein, which maintains plasmids at low copy number; rop
   2856..3236    +  CDS            YPB1_ECOLX: Protein predicted: Swiss-Prot protein existence level 4. From Escherichia coli.
   3348..3366    +  promoter       T7 promoter: promoter for bacteriophage T7 RNA polymerase
   3398..3420    +  RBS            RBS: efficient ribosome binding site from bacteriophage T7 gene 10 (Olins and Rangwala, 1989)
   3500..3961    +  CDS            purE (fragment): PURE_ECOLI - Experimental evidence at protein level: Swiss-Prot protein existence level 1. Catalyzes the conversion of N5-carboxyaminoimidazole ribonucleotide (N5-CAIR) to 4-carboxy-5-aminoimidazole ribonucleotide (CAIR). From Escherichia coli (strain K12).
   4020..4037    +  CDS            9xHis (fragment): 9xHis affinity tag
   4047..4096    +  CDS            SET1 (fragment): solubility-enhancement tag derived from T7 phage gene 10B
   4104..4151    +  terminator     T7 terminator: transcription terminator for bacteriophage T7 RNA polymerase
