[The description below was written by a language model from this plasmid's Addgene catalogue record and pLannotate feature annotations shown in this document.]
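Description:
pJK562 is a bacterial expression plasmid built on the pET23a backbone (4,176 bp in total) that produces a triple-mutant form of the N5-carboxyaminoimidazole ribonucleotide mutase (PurE) from Acetobacter aceti 1023. The plasmid carries a ColE1/pMB1-type origin and is recorded as high copy, although the annotation also detects pBR322-derived bom and rop sequences next to the origin. An f1 phage origin is present as well. Selection is by ampicillin through the β-lactamase gene under its own promoter.

The purE coding sequence was inserted between the NdeI and EcoRI sites, both retained, placing it downstream of the T7 promoter and the efficient T7 gene 10 ribosome binding site, with the T7 terminator beyond it. Expression therefore depends on a host that supplies T7 RNA polymerase; the record names only a cloning strain for propagation. The encoded enzyme, designated AaPurE1fwf-Y154L, carries Trp34 to Phe, Tyr154 to Leu and Trp165 to Phe substitutions plus an additional N-terminal methionine. PurE catalyses the conversion of N5-CAIR to CAIR in purine biosynthesis. The automated annotation labels the insert as a fragment of E. coli purE, which reflects homology matching rather than the actual source organism.

A His-tag fragment and a short gene 10-derived segment are annotated downstream of the insert, apparently vector sequence. The record lists no tag, and it does not show whether these are fused to the protein or lie beyond a stop codon. The record gives no purpose beyond producing the mutant protein.
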