Addgene plasmid #71604: pJK562
Purpose: Produces Acetobacter aceti 1023 N5-carboxyaminoimidazole ribonucleotide mutase, Trp34>Phe/Tyr154>Leu/Trp165>Phe mutant (AaPurE1fwf-Y154L)
Depositing lab: T. J. Kappock. Depositing organization: Purdue University.
Backbone
  Vector backbone: pET23a
  Backbone size w/o insert (bp): 3666
  Total vector size (bp): 4176
  Vector type: Bacterial Expression
Growth in bacteria
  Bacterial resistance: Ampicillin, 100 μg/mL
  Growth temperature: 37°C
  Growth strain: DH5alpha
  Copy number: High Copy
Gene/Insert
  Gene/Insert name: N5-carboxyaminoimidazole ribonucleotide mutase (alt names: purE; AZ09_02690)
  Species: Acetobacter aceti 1023
  Mutation: changes tryptophan-34 to phenylalanine, tyrosine-154 to leucine, tryptophan-165 to phenylalanine, additional N-terminal methionine
  GenBank ID: AAZ04483.1 KDE21029.1
  Promoter: T7
  Cloning method: Restriction Enzyme; 5′ cloning site NdeI (not destroyed); 3′ cloning site EcoRI (not destroyed)
  Sequencing primers: 5′ T7 promoter; 3′ T7 terminator
Terms and licenses: Academic/Nonprofit Terms; Industry Terms: Not Available to Industry
How to cite: pJK562 was a gift from T. J. Kappock (Addgene plasmid # 71604 ; http://n2t.net/addgene:71604 ; RRID:Addgene_71604)
