>Addgene plasmid #71604 | pJK562 | addgene partial sequence | sequence record 134193 | T7 5'-TAATACGACTCACTATAGGG-3'
AATAATTTTGTTTAACTTTAAGAAGGAGATATACATATGATGAGCGAAACCGCCCCCCTGCCCTCTGCTT
CCAGTGCTTTAGAAGATAAAGCAGCCTCTGCCCCCGTTGTGGGCATTATCATGGGCAGCCAGTCAGACTT
CGAAACCATGCGCCATGCAGACGCATTGCTGACAGAGCTGGAAATTCCGCATGAAACCCTCATTGTTTCA
GCACATCGTACGCCAGACCGGTTGGCGGATTATGCGCGTACGGCAGCCGAACGCGGCCTGAATGTGATTA
TTGCTGGGGCCGGTGGAGCTGCACATCTGCCGGGTATGTGTGCGGCATGGACACGCCTGCCCGTGCTGGG
TGTTCCAGTAGAATCTCGCGCTCTTAAAGGCATGGACAGCCTGCTTTCCATTGTGCAGATGCCCGGCGGC
GTGCCTGTGGGCACTTTGGCTATTGGGGCATCCGGCGCCAAAAATGCCGCCTTGCTGGCCGCCTCCATTC
TTGCACTGTTAAACCCGGCCCTTGCCGCACGCCTTGAAACATTTCGCGCATTGCAGACGGCCTCTGTCCC
CAACTCTCCCATTACCGAAGATAAATGAGAATTCGAGCTCCGTCGACAAGCTTGCGGCCGCACTCGAGCA
CCACCACCACCACCACTGAGATCCGGCTGCTAACAAAGCCCGAAAGGAAGCTGAGTTGGCTGCTGCCACC
GCTGAGCAATAACTAGCATAACCCCTTGGGGCCTCTAAACGGGTCTTGAGGGGTTTTTTGCTGAAAGGAG
GAACTATATCCGGATTGGCGAATGGG
[124 nt withheld, positions 797-920]
CGC
