>Addgene plasmid #71604 | pJK562 | addgene partial sequence | sequence record 134194 | T7term 5'-GCTAGTTATTGCTCAGCGG-3'
TTTCGGGCTTTGTTAGCAGCCGGATCTCAGTGGTGGTGGTGGTGGTGCTCGAGTGCGGCCGCAAGCTTGT
CGACGGAGCTCGAATTCTCATTTATCTTCGGTAATGGGAGAGTTGGGGACAGAGGCCGTCTGCAATGCGC
GAAATGTTTCAAGGCGTGCGGCAAGGGCCGGGTTTAACAGTGCAAGAATGGAGGCGGCCAGCAAGGCGGC
ATTTTTGGCGCCGGATGCCCCAATAGCCAAAGTGCCCACAGGCACGCCGCCGGGCATCTGCACAATGGAA
AGCAGGCTGTCCATGCCTTTAAGAGCGCGAGATTCTACTGGAACACCCAGCACGGGCAGGCGTGTCCATG
CCGCACACATACCCGGCAGATGTGCAGCTCCACCGGCCCCAGCAATAATCACATTCAGGCCGCGTTCGGC
TGCCGTACGCGCATAATCCGCCAACCGGTCTGGCGTACGATGTGCTGAAACAATGAGGGTTTCATGCGGA
ATTTCCAGCTCTGTCAGCAATGCGTCTGCATGGCGCATGGTTTCGAAGTCTGACTGGCTGCCCATGATAA
TGCCCACAACGGGGGCAGAGGCTGCTTTATCTTCTAAAGCACTGGAAGCAGAGGGCAGGGGGGCGGTTTC
GCTCATCATATGTATATCTCCTTCTTAAAGTTAAACAAAATTATTTCTAGAGGGAAACCGTTGTGGTCTC
CCTATAGTGAGTCGTATTAATTTCGCGGGATCGAGATCTCGGGCAGCGTTGGGTCCTGGCCACGGGTGCG
CATGATCGTGCTCCTGTCGTTGAGGACCCGGCTAGGCTGGCGGGGTTGCCTTACTGGTTAGCAGAATGAA
TCACCGATACGCGAGCGAACGTGAAGCGACTGCTGCTGCAAAACGTCTGCGACCTGAGCAACAACATGAA
TGGTCTTCGGTTTCCGTGTTTCGTAAAGTCTGGAAACGCGGAAGTCAGCGCCCTGCACCATTATGTTCCG
GATCTGCATCGCAGGATGCTGCTGGCTACC
